Addgene plasmid #110191: pEGFP-N1_MeCP2(deltaNIC)
Purpose: Expression of mouse MeCP2 (deltaNIC) in mammalian cells
Depositing lab: Adrian Bird. Depositing organization: University of Edinburgh. Publication: Radically truncated MeCP2 rescues Rett syndrome-like neurological defects. Tillotson R, Selfridge J, Koerner MV, Gadalla KKE, Guy J, De Sousa D, Hector RD, Cobb SR, Bird A. Nature. 2017 Oct 19;550(7676):398-401. doi: 10.1038/nature24058. Epub 2017 Oct 11. PubMed 29019980.
Backbone
  Vector backbone: pEGFP-N1
  Backbone manufacturer: Clontech
  Backbone size w/o insert (bp): 3938
  Vector type: Mammalian Expression
Growth in bacteria
  Bacterial resistance: Kanamycin, 50 μg/mL
  Growth temperature: 37°C
  Growth strain: DH5alpha
  Copy number: High Copy
Gene/Insert
  Gene/Insert name: MeCP2_e2 delta NIC (mouse cDNA) - EGFP
  Species: M. musculus (mouse)
  Insert size (bp): 1321
  Mutation: delta N and C termini. Intervening region replaced by GSSGSSG linker and SV40 NLS
  Entrez Gene: Mecp2 (a.k.a. 1500041B07Rik, D630021H01Rik, Mbd5, WBP10)
  Promoter: CMV
  Tag / fusion protein: EGFP (C terminal on insert)
  Cloning method: Restriction Enzyme; 5′ cloning site XhoI (not destroyed); 3′ cloning site NotI (not destroyed)
  Sequencing primers: 5′ aaatgtcgtaacaactccgc; 3′ acaaaccacaactagaatgcag
Terms and licenses: Academic/Nonprofit Terms; Industry Terms: Not Available to Industry
How to cite: pEGFP-N1_MeCP2(deltaNIC) was a gift from Adrian Bird (Addgene plasmid # 110191 ; http://n2t.net/addgene:110191 ; RRID:Addgene_110191)
