[The description below was written by a language model from this plasmid's Addgene catalogue record and pLannotate feature annotations shown in this document.]
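Description:
pEGFP-N1_MeCP2(deltaNIC) is a mammalian expression plasmid built on the Clontech pEGFP-N1 backbone, with a total length of 5,259 bp in both the depositor and the sequencing-verified records, which carry the same features offset by a few bases. It is propagated in E. coli from a high-copy ColE1/pUC-type origin and selected with kanamycin. The NeoR/KanR aminoglycoside phosphotransferase gene is preceded by both a bacterial (bla) promoter and the SV40 enhancer/early promoter and followed by an HSV TK polyadenylation signal, so the same marker can also support G418 selection in mammalian cells. An f1 origin is present as well. The short ble, bGH poly(A) and SV40 large T antigen fragments in the annotation appear to be backbone remnants rather than functional parts.

The payload is a radically shortened mouse MeCP2 (e2 isoform cDNA) cloned between XhoI and NotI and fused at its C terminus to EGFP. It is driven by the CMV immediate-early enhancer and promoter and terminated by the SV40 poly(A) signal. In the deltaNIC variant the N- and C-terminal regions are deleted, and the intervening region is replaced by a short flexible glycine-serine linker plus an SV40 nuclear localisation signal. The annotation tool matches the MeCP2 fragment to the rat orthologue, but the catalogue entry gives mouse as the source. MeCP2 is a methyl-CpG-binding chromosomal protein that mediates transcriptional repression through corepressor recruitment. The plasmid allows expression and fluorescent visualisation of the minimal protein in transfected mammalian cells, and it comes from work testing whether truncated MeCP2 can rescue Rett syndrome-like neurological defects.
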