Features (pLannotate 1.2.2; 14 found; start..end, strand, type, name):
     61..364     +  enhancer       CMV enhancer: human cytomegalovirus immediate early enhancer
    365..568     +  promoter       CMV promoter: human cytomegalovirus (CMV) immediate early promoter
    713..1183    +  CDS            Mecp2 (fragment): MECP2_RAT - Experimental evidence at protein level: Swiss-Prot protein existence level 1. Chromosomal protein that binds to methylated DNA. It can bind specifically to a single methyl-CpG pair. It is not influenced by sequences flanking the methyl-CpGs. Mediates transcriptional repression through interaction with histone deacetylase and the corepressor SIN3A. Binds both 5-methylcytosine (5mC) and 5-hydroxymethylcytosine (5hmC)- containing DNA, with a preference for 5-methylcytosine (5mC). From Rattus norvegicus (Rat).
   1205..1924    +  CDS            EGFP: the original enhanced GFP (Yang et al., 1996) mammalian codon-optimized
   1941..2024    +  CDS            large T antigen (fragment): large T antigen from SV40 (simian virus 40)
   2047..2168    +  polyA_signal   SV40 poly(A) signal: SV40 polyadenylation signal
   2202..2630    -  rep_origin     f1 ori (sequence partly withheld): f1 bacteriophage origin of replication; arrow indicates direction of (+) strand synthesis
   2657..2761    +  promoter       AmpR promoter: bla
   2763..3120    +  promoter       SV40 promoter: SV40 enhancer and early promoter
   3155..3949    +  CDS            NeoR/KanR: aminoglycoside phosphotransferase from Tn5; aph(3')-II (or nptII); confers resistance to neomycin, kanamycin, and G418 (Geneticin®)
   3970..4122    +  CDS            ble (fragment): BLE_KLEPN - Experimental evidence at protein level: Swiss-Prot protein existence level 1. Binding protein with a strong affinity to the bleomycin family of antibiotics. Binds to CL990; an antimitotic-antibiotic compound. From Klebsiella pneumoniae.
   4181..4228    +  polyA_signal   HSV TK poly(A) signal: herpes simplex virus thymidine kinase polyadenylation signal (Cole and Stacy, 1985)
   4319..4335    -  polyA_signal   bGH poly(A) signal (fragment): bovine growth hormone polyadenylation signal
   4557..5145    +  rep_origin     ori: high-copy-number ColE1/pMB1/pBR322/pUC origin of replication
>Addgene plasmid #110191 | pEGFP-N1_MeCP2(deltaNIC) | depositor full sequence | sequence record 207360 | Full Sequence
TAGTTATTAATAGTAATCAATTACGGGGTCATTAGTTCATAGCCCATATATGGAGTTCCGCGTTACATAA
CTTACGGTAAATGGCCCGCCTGGCTGACCGCCCAACGACCCCCGCCCATTGACGTCAATAATGACGTATG
TTCCCATAGTAACGCCAATAGGGACTTTCCATTGACGTCAATGGGTGGAGTATTTACGGTAAACTGCCCA
CTTGGCAGTACATCAAGTGTATCATATGCCAAGTACGCCCCCTATTGACGTCAATGACGGTAAATGGCCC
GCCTGGCATTATGCCCAGTACATGACCTTATGGGACTTTCCTACTTGGCAGTACATCTACGTATTAGTCA
TCGCTATTACCATGGTGATGCGGTTTTGGCAGTACATCAATGGGCGTGGATAGCGGTTTGACTCACGGGG
ATTTCCAAGTCTCCACCCCATTGACGTCAATGGGAGTTTGTTTTGGCACCAAAATCAACGGGACTTTCCA
AAATGTCGTAACAACTCCGCCCCATTGACGCAAATGGGCGGTAGGCGTGTACGGTGGGAGGTCTATATAA
GCAGAGCTGGTTTAGTGAACCGTCAGATCCGCTAGCGCTACCGGACTCAGATCTCGAGCTTCGAATTCTG
CAATTGGTCGACGGTACCGCGGGCCCGGGATCCACCGGTCGCCACCATGGTAGCTGGGATGTTAGGGCTC
AGGGAGGAAAAGCCAGCAGTGCCAGAAGCCTCGGCTTCCCCCAAACAGCGGCGCTCCATTATCCGTGACC
GGGGACCTATGTATGATGACCCCACCTTGCCTGAAGGTTGGACACGAAAGCTCAAACAAAGGAAGTCTGG
CCGATCTGCTGGAAAGTATGATGTATATTTGATCAATCCCCAGGGAAAAGCTTTTCGCTCTAAAGTAGAA
TTGATTGCATACTTTGAAAAGGTGGGAGACACCTCCTTGGACCCTAATGATTTTGACTTCACGGTAACTG
GGAGAGGGAGCCCCTCCAGGAGAGAGCAGAAACCACCTGGATCCAGTGGCAGCTCTGGGCCCAAGAAAAA
GCGGAAGGTGCCTGGGAGTGTGGTGGCAGCTGCTGCAGCTGAGGCCAAAAAGAAAGCCGTGAAGGAGTCT
TCCATACGGTCTGTGCATGAGACTGTGCTCCCCATCAAGAAGCGCAAGACCCGGGAGACGGTCGGGAGCT
CCGGCAGTTCTGGAATGGTGAGCAAGGGCGAGGAGCTGTTCACCGGGGTGGTGCCCATCCTGGTCGAGCT
GGACGGCGACGTAAACGGCCACAAGTTCAGCGTGTCCGGCGAGGGCGAGGGCGATGCCACCTACGGCAAG
CTGACCCTGAAGTTCATCTGCACCACCGGCAAGCTGCCCGTGCCCTGGCCCACCCTCGTGACCACCCTGA
CCTACGGCGTGCAGTGCTTCAGCCGCTACCCCGACCACATGAAGCAGCACGACTTCTTCAAGTCCGCCAT
GCCCGAAGGCTACGTCCAGGAGCGCACCATCTTCTTCAAGGACGACGGCAACTACAAGACCCGCGCCGAG
GTGAAGTTCGAGGGCGACACCCTGGTGAACCGCATCGAGCTGAAGGGCATCGACTTCAAGGAGGACGGCA
ACATCCTGGGGCACAAGCTGGAGTACAACTACAACAGCCACAACGTCTATATCATGGCCGACAAGCAGAA
GAACGGCATCAAGGTGAACTTCAAGATCCGCCACAACATCGAGGACGGCAGCGTGCAGCTCGCCGACCAC
TACCAGCAGAACACCCCCATCGGCGACGGCCCCGTGCTGCTGCCCGACAACCACTACCTGAGCACCCAGT
CCGCCCTGAGCAAAGACCCCAACGAGAAGCGCGATCACATGGTCCTGCTGGAGTTCGTGACCGCCGCCGG
GATCACTCTCGGCATGGACGAGCTGTACAAGTAAAGCGGCCGCGACTCTAGATCATAATCAGCCATACCA
CATTTGTAGAGGTTTTACTTGCTTTAAAAAACCTCCCACACCTCCCCCTGAACCTGAAACATAAAATGAA
TGCAATTGTTGTTGTTAACTTGTTTATTGCAGCTTATAATGGTTACAAATAAAGCAATAGCATCACAAAT
TTCACAAATAAAGCATTTTTTTCACTGCATTCTAGTTGTGGTTTGTCCAAACTCATCAATGTATCTTAAG
GCGTAAATTGTAAGCGTTAATATTTTGTTAAAATTCGCGTTAAATTTTTGTTAAATCAGCTCATTTTTTA
ACCAATAGGCCGAAATCGGCAAAATCCCTTATAAATCAAAAGAATAGACCGAGATAGGGT
[37 nt withheld, positions 2301-2337]
AAAGAACGTGGACTCCAACGTCAAAGG
[49 nt withheld, positions 2365-2413]
T
[91 nt withheld, positions 2415-2505]
G
[124 nt withheld, positions 2507-2630]
CAGGTGGCACTTTTCGGGGAAATGTGCGCGGAACCCCTATTTGTTTATTTTTCTAAATACATTCAAATAT
GTATCCGCTCATGAGACAATAACCCTGATAAATGCTTCAATAATATTGAAAAAGGAAGAGTCCTGAGGCG
GAAAGAACCAGCTGTGGAATGTGTGTCAGTTAGGGTGTGGAAAGTCCCCAGGCTCCCCAGCAGGCAGAAG
TATGCAAAGCATGCATCTCAATTAGTCAGCAACCAGGTGTGGAAAGTCCCCAGGCTCCCCAGCAGGCAGA
AGTATGCAAAGCATGCATCTCAATTAGTCAGCAACCATAGTCCCGCCCCTAACTCCGCCCATCCCGCCCC
TAACTCCGCCCAGTTCCGCCCATTCTCCGCCCCATGGCTGACTAATTTTTTTTATTTATGCAGAGGCCGA
GGCCGCCTCGGCCTCTGAGCTATTCCAGAAGTAGTGAGGAGGCTTTTTTGGAGGCCTAGGCTTTTGCAAA
GATCGATCAAGAGACAGGATGAGGATCGTTTCGCATGATTGAACAAGATGGATTGCACGCAGGTTCTCCG
GCCGCTTGGGTGGAGAGGCTATTCGGCTATGACTGGGCACAACAGACAATCGGCTGCTCTGATGCCGCCG
TGTTCCGGCTGTCAGCGCAGGGGCGCCCGGTTCTTTTTGTCAAGACCGACCTGTCCGGTGCCCTGAATGA
ACTGCAAGACGAGGCAGCGCGGCTATCGTGGCTGGCCACGACGGGCGTTCCTTGCGCAGCTGTGCTCGAC
GTTGTCACTGAAGCGGGAAGGGACTGGCTGCTATTGGGCGAAGTGCCGGGGCAGGATCTCCTGTCATCTC
ACCTTGCTCCTGCCGAGAAAGTATCCATCATGGCTGATGCAATGCGGCGGCTGCATACGCTTGATCCGGC
TACCTGCCCATTCGACCACCAAGCGAAACATCGCATCGAGCGAGCACGTACTCGGATGGAAGCCGGTCTT
GTCGATCAGGATGATCTGGACGAAGAGCATCAGGGGCTCGCGCCAGCCGAACTGTTCGCCAGGCTCAAGG
CGAGCATGCCCGACGGCGAGGATCTCGTCGTGACCCATGGCGATGCCTGCTTGCCGAATATCATGGTGGA
AAATGGCCGCTTTTCTGGATTCATCGACTGTGGCCGGCTGGGTGTGGCGGACCGCTATCAGGACATAGCG
TTGGCTACCCGTGATATTGCTGAAGAGCTTGGCGGCGAATGGGCTGACCGCTTCCTCGTGCTTTACGGTA
TCGCCGCTCCCGATTCGCAGCGCATCGCCTTCTATCGCCTTCTTGACGAGTTCTTCTGAGCGGGACTCTG
GGGTTCGAAATGACCGACCAAGCGACGCCCAACCTGCCATCACGAGATTTCGATTCCACCGCCGCCTTCT
ATGAAAGGTTGGGCTTCGGAATCGTTTTCCGGGACGCCGGCTGGATGATCCTCCAGCGCGGGGATCTCAT
GCTGGAGTTCTTCGCCCACCCTAGGGGGAGGCTAACTGAAACACGGAAGGAGACAATACCGGAAGGAACC
CGCGCTATGACGGCAATAAAAAGACAGAATAAAACGCACGGTGTTGGGTCGTTTGTTCATAAACGCGGGG
TTCGGTCCCAGGGCTGGCACTCTGTCGATACCCCACCGAGACCCCATTGGGGCCAATACGCCCGCGTTTC
TTCCTTTTCCCCACCCCACCCCCCAAGTTCGGGTGAAGGCCCAGGGCTCGCAGCCAACGTCGGGGCGGCA
GGCCCTGCCATAGCCTCAGGTTACTCATATATACTTTAGATTGATTTAAAACTTCATTTTTAATTTAAAA
GGATCTAGGTGAAGATCCTTTTTGATAATCTCATGACCAAAATCCCTTAACGTGAGTTTTCGTTCCACTG
AGCGTCAGACCCCGTAGAAAAGATCAAAGGATCTTCTTGAGATCCTTTTTTTCTGCGCGTAATCTGCTGC
TTGCAAACAAAAAAACCACCGCTACCAGCGGTGGTTTGTTTGCCGGATCAAGAGCTACCAACTCTTTTTC
CGAAGGTAACTGGCTTCAGCAGAGCGCAGATACCAAATACTGTCCTTCTAGTGTAGCCGTAGTTAGGCCA
CCACTTCAAGAACTCTGTAGCACCGCCTACATACCTCGCTCTGCTAATCCTGTTACCAGTGGCTGCTGCC
AGTGGCGATAAGTCGTGTCTTACCGGGTTGGACTCAAGACGATAGTTACCGGATAAGGCGCAGCGGTCGG
GCTGAACGGGGGGTTCGTGCACACAGCCCAGCTTGGAGCGAACGACCTACACCGAACTGAGATACCTACA
GCGTGAGCTATGAGAAAGCGCCACGCTTCCCGAAGGGAGAAAGGCGGACAGGTATCCGGTAAGCGGCAGG
GTCGGAACAGGAGAGCGCACGAGGGAGCTTCCAGGGGGAAACGCCTGGTATCTTTATAGTCCTGTCGGGT
TTCGCCACCTCTGACTTGAGCGTCGATTTTTGTGATGCTCGTCAGGGGGGCGGAGCCTATGGAAAAACGC
CAGCAACGCGGCCTTTTTACGGTTCCTGGCCTTTTGCTGGCCTTTTGCTCACATGTTCTTTCCTGCGTTA
TCCCCTGATTCTGTGGATAACCGTATTACCGCCATGCAT
