Features (pLannotate 1.2.2; 14 found; start..end, strand, type, name):
     52..355     +  enhancer       CMV enhancer: human cytomegalovirus immediate early enhancer
    356..559     +  promoter       CMV promoter: human cytomegalovirus (CMV) immediate early promoter
    704..1174    +  CDS            Mecp2 (fragment): MECP2_RAT - Experimental evidence at protein level: Swiss-Prot protein existence level 1. Chromosomal protein that binds to methylated DNA. It can bind specifically to a single methyl-CpG pair. It is not influenced by sequences flanking the methyl-CpGs. Mediates transcriptional repression through interaction with histone deacetylase and the corepressor SIN3A. Binds both 5-methylcytosine (5mC) and 5-hydroxymethylcytosine (5hmC)- containing DNA, with a preference for 5-methylcytosine (5mC). From Rattus norvegicus (Rat).
   1196..1915    +  CDS            EGFP: the original enhanced GFP (Yang et al., 1996) mammalian codon-optimized
   1932..2015    +  CDS            large T antigen (fragment): large T antigen from SV40 (simian virus 40)
   2038..2159    +  polyA_signal   SV40 poly(A) signal: SV40 polyadenylation signal
   2193..2621    -  rep_origin     f1 ori (sequence partly withheld): f1 bacteriophage origin of replication; arrow indicates direction of (+) strand synthesis
   2648..2752    +  promoter       AmpR promoter: bla
   2754..3111    +  promoter       SV40 promoter: SV40 enhancer and early promoter
   3146..3940    +  CDS            NeoR/KanR: aminoglycoside phosphotransferase from Tn5; aph(3')-II (or nptII); confers resistance to neomycin, kanamycin, and G418 (Geneticin®)
   3961..4113    +  CDS            ble (fragment): BLE_KLEPN - Experimental evidence at protein level: Swiss-Prot protein existence level 1. Binding protein with a strong affinity to the bleomycin family of antibiotics. Binds to CL990; an antimitotic-antibiotic compound. From Klebsiella pneumoniae.
   4172..4219    +  polyA_signal   HSV TK poly(A) signal: herpes simplex virus thymidine kinase polyadenylation signal (Cole and Stacy, 1985)
   4310..4326    -  polyA_signal   bGH poly(A) signal (fragment): bovine growth hormone polyadenylation signal
   4548..5136    +  rep_origin     ori: high-copy-number ColE1/pMB1/pBR322/pUC origin of replication
>Addgene plasmid #110191 | pEGFP-N1_MeCP2(deltaNIC) | addgene full sequence | sequence record 210799 | Addgene NGS Result
ATAGTAATCAATTACGGGGTCATTAGTTCATAGCCCATATATGGAGTTCCGCGTTACATAACTTACGGTA
AATGGCCCGCCTGGCTGACCGCCCAACGACCCCCGCCCATTGACGTCAATAATGACGTATGTTCCCATAG
TAACGCCAATAGGGACTTTCCATTGACGTCAATGGGTGGAGTATTTACGGTAAACTGCCCACTTGGCAGT
ACATCAAGTGTATCATATGCCAAGTACGCCCCCTATTGACGTCAATGACGGTAAATGGCCCGCCTGGCAT
TATGCCCAGTACATGACCTTATGGGACTTTCCTACTTGGCAGTACATCTACGTATTAGTCATCGCTATTA
CCATGGTGATGCGGTTTTGGCAGTACATCAATGGGCGTGGATAGCGGTTTGACTCACGGGGATTTCCAAG
TCTCCACCCCATTGACGTCAATGGGAGTTTGTTTTGGCACCAAAATCAACGGGACTTTCCAAAATGTCGT
AACAACTCCGCCCCATTGACGCAAATGGGCGGTAGGCGTGTACGGTGGGAGGTCTATATAAGCAGAGCTG
GTTTAGTGAACCGTCAGATCCGCTAGCGCTACCGGACTCAGATCTCGAGCTTCGAATTCTGCAATTGGTC
GACGGTACCGCGGGCCCGGGATCCACCGGTCGCCACCATGGTAGCTGGGATGTTAGGGCTCAGGGAGGAA
AAGCCAGCAGTGCCAGAAGCCTCGGCTTCCCCCAAACAGCGGCGCTCCATTATCCGTGACCGGGGACCTA
TGTATGATGACCCCACCTTGCCTGAAGGTTGGACACGAAAGCTCAAACAAAGGAAGTCTGGCCGATCTGC
TGGAAAGTATGATGTATATTTGATCAATCCCCAGGGAAAAGCTTTTCGCTCTAAAGTAGAATTGATTGCA
TACTTTGAAAAGGTGGGAGACACCTCCTTGGACCCTAATGATTTTGACTTCACGGTAACTGGGAGAGGGA
GCCCCTCCAGGAGAGAGCAGAAACCACCTGGATCCAGTGGCAGCTCTGGGCCCAAGAAAAAGCGGAAGGT
GCCTGGGAGTGTGGTGGCAGCTGCTGCAGCTGAGGCCAAAAAGAAAGCCGTGAAGGAGTCTTCCATACGG
TCTGTGCATGAGACTGTGCTCCCCATCAAGAAGCGCAAGACCCGGGAGACGGTCGGGAGCTCCGGCAGTT
CTGGAATGGTGAGCAAGGGCGAGGAGCTGTTCACCGGGGTGGTGCCCATCCTGGTCGAGCTGGACGGCGA
CGTAAACGGCCACAAGTTCAGCGTGTCCGGCGAGGGCGAGGGCGATGCCACCTACGGCAAGCTGACCCTG
AAGTTCATCTGCACCACCGGCAAGCTGCCCGTGCCCTGGCCCACCCTCGTGACCACCCTGACCTACGGCG
TGCAGTGCTTCAGCCGCTACCCCGACCACATGAAGCAGCACGACTTCTTCAAGTCCGCCATGCCCGAAGG
CTACGTCCAGGAGCGCACCATCTTCTTCAAGGACGACGGCAACTACAAGACCCGCGCCGAGGTGAAGTTC
GAGGGCGACACCCTGGTGAACCGCATCGAGCTGAAGGGCATCGACTTCAAGGAGGACGGCAACATCCTGG
GGCACAAGCTGGAGTACAACTACAACAGCCACAACGTCTATATCATGGCCGACAAGCAGAAGAACGGCAT
CAAGGTGAACTTCAAGATCCGCCACAACATCGAGGACGGCAGCGTGCAGCTCGCCGACCACTACCAGCAG
AACACCCCCATCGGCGACGGCCCCGTGCTGCTGCCCGACAACCACTACCTGAGCACCCAGTCCGCCCTGA
GCAAAGACCCCAACGAGAAGCGCGATCACATGGTCCTGCTGGAGTTCGTGACCGCCGCCGGGATCACTCT
CGGCATGGACGAGCTGTACAAGTAAAGCGGCCGCGACTCTAGATCATAATCAGCCATACCACATTTGTAG
AGGTTTTACTTGCTTTAAAAAACCTCCCACACCTCCCCCTGAACCTGAAACATAAAATGAATGCAATTGT
TGTTGTTAACTTGTTTATTGCAGCTTATAATGGTTACAAATAAAGCAATAGCATCACAAATTTCACAAAT
AAAGCATTTTTTTCACTGCATTCTAGTTGTGGTTTGTCCAAACTCATCAATGTATCTTAAGGCGTAAATT
GTAAGCGTTAATATTTTGTTAAAATTCGCGTTAAATTTTTGTTAAATCAGCTCATTTTTTAACCAATAGG
CCGAAATCGGCAAAATCCCTTATAAATCAAAAGAATAGACCGAGATAGGGT
[37 nt withheld, positions 2292-2328]
AAAGAACGTGGACTCCAACGTCAAAGG
[49 nt withheld, positions 2356-2404]
T
[91 nt withheld, positions 2406-2496]
G
[124 nt withheld, positions 2498-2621]
CAGGTGGCACTTTTCGGGGAAATGTGCGCGGAACCCCTATTTGTTTATTTTTCTAAATACATTCAAATAT
GTATCCGCTCATGAGACAATAACCCTGATAAATGCTTCAATAATATTGAAAAAGGAAGAGTCCTGAGGCG
GAAAGAACCAGCTGTGGAATGTGTGTCAGTTAGGGTGTGGAAAGTCCCCAGGCTCCCCAGCAGGCAGAAG
TATGCAAAGCATGCATCTCAATTAGTCAGCAACCAGGTGTGGAAAGTCCCCAGGCTCCCCAGCAGGCAGA
AGTATGCAAAGCATGCATCTCAATTAGTCAGCAACCATAGTCCCGCCCCTAACTCCGCCCATCCCGCCCC
TAACTCCGCCCAGTTCCGCCCATTCTCCGCCCCATGGCTGACTAATTTTTTTTATTTATGCAGAGGCCGA
GGCCGCCTCGGCCTCTGAGCTATTCCAGAAGTAGTGAGGAGGCTTTTTTGGAGGCCTAGGCTTTTGCAAA
GATCGATCAAGAGACAGGATGAGGATCGTTTCGCATGATTGAACAAGATGGATTGCACGCAGGTTCTCCG
GCCGCTTGGGTGGAGAGGCTATTCGGCTATGACTGGGCACAACAGACAATCGGCTGCTCTGATGCCGCCG
TGTTCCGGCTGTCAGCGCAGGGGCGCCCGGTTCTTTTTGTCAAGACCGACCTGTCCGGTGCCCTGAATGA
ACTGCAAGACGAGGCAGCGCGGCTATCGTGGCTGGCCACGACGGGCGTTCCTTGCGCAGCTGTGCTCGAC
GTTGTCACTGAAGCGGGAAGGGACTGGCTGCTATTGGGCGAAGTGCCGGGGCAGGATCTCCTGTCATCTC
ACCTTGCTCCTGCCGAGAAAGTATCCATCATGGCTGATGCAATGCGGCGGCTGCATACGCTTGATCCGGC
TACCTGCCCATTCGACCACCAAGCGAAACATCGCATCGAGCGAGCACGTACTCGGATGGAAGCCGGTCTT
GTCGATCAGGATGATCTGGACGAAGAGCATCAGGGGCTCGCGCCAGCCGAACTGTTCGCCAGGCTCAAGG
CGAGCATGCCCGACGGCGAGGATCTCGTCGTGACCCATGGCGATGCCTGCTTGCCGAATATCATGGTGGA
AAATGGCCGCTTTTCTGGATTCATCGACTGTGGCCGGCTGGGTGTGGCGGACCGCTATCAGGACATAGCG
TTGGCTACCCGTGATATTGCTGAAGAGCTTGGCGGCGAATGGGCTGACCGCTTCCTCGTGCTTTACGGTA
TCGCCGCTCCCGATTCGCAGCGCATCGCCTTCTATCGCCTTCTTGACGAGTTCTTCTGAGCGGGACTCTG
GGGTTCGAAATGACCGACCAAGCGACGCCCAACCTGCCATCACGAGATTTCGATTCCACCGCCGCCTTCT
ATGAAAGGTTGGGCTTCGGAATCGTTTTCCGGGACGCCGGCTGGATGATCCTCCAGCGCGGGGATCTCAT
GCTGGAGTTCTTCGCCCACCCTAGGGGGAGGCTAACTGAAACACGGAAGGAGACAATACCGGAAGGAACC
CGCGCTATGACGGCAATAAAAAGACAGAATAAAACGCACGGTGTTGGGTCGTTTGTTCATAAACGCGGGG
TTCGGTCCCAGGGCTGGCACTCTGTCGATACCCCACCGAGACCCCATTGGGGCCAATACGCCCGCGTTTC
TTCCTTTTCCCCACCCCACCCCCCAAGTTCGGGTGAAGGCCCAGGGCTCGCAGCCAACGTCGGGGCGGCA
GGCCCTGCCATAGCCTCAGGTTACTCATATATACTTTAGATTGATTTAAAACTTCATTTTTAATTTAAAA
GGATCTAGGTGAAGATCCTTTTTGATAATCTCATGACCAAAATCCCTTAACGTGAGTTTTCGTTCCACTG
AGCGTCAGACCCCGTAGAAAAGATCAAAGGATCTTCTTGAGATCCTTTTTTTCTGCGCGTAATCTGCTGC
TTGCAAACAAAAAAACCACCGCTACCAGCGGTGGTTTGTTTGCCGGATCAAGAGCTACCAACTCTTTTTC
CGAAGGTAACTGGCTTCAGCAGAGCGCAGATACCAAATACTGTTCTTCTAGTGTAGCCGTAGTTAGGCCA
CCACTTCAAGAACTCTGTAGCACCGCCTACATACCTCGCTCTGCTAATCCTGTTACCAGTGGCTGCTGCC
AGTGGCGATAAGTCGTGTCTTACCGGGTTGGACTCAAGACGATAGTTACCGGATAAGGCGCAGCGGTCGG
GCTGAACGGGGGGTTCGTGCACACAGCCCAGCTTGGAGCGAACGACCTACACCGAACTGAGATACCTACA
GCGTGAGCTATGAGAAAGCGCCACGCTTCCCGAAGGGAGAAAGGCGGACAGGTATCCGGTAAGCGGCAGG
GTCGGAACAGGAGAGCGCACGAGGGAGCTTCCAGGGGGAAACGCCTGGTATCTTTATAGTCCTGTCGGGT
TTCGCCACCTCTGACTTGAGCGTCGATTTTTGTGATGCTCGTCAGGGGGGCGGAGCCTATGGAAAAACGC
CAGCAACGCGGCCTTTTTACGGTTCCTGGCCTTTTGCTGGCCTTTTGCTCACATGTTCTTTCCTGCGTTA
TCCCCTGATTCTGTGGATAACCGTATTACCGCCATGCATTAGTTATTA
