>Addgene plasmid #110191 | pEGFP-N1_MeCP2(deltaNIC) | depositor partial sequence | sequence record 207361 | insert up to restriction sites: 5' XhoI and 3' NotI (includes EGFP sequence preceded by GSSGSSG linker)
CTCGAGCTTCGAATTCTGCAATTGGTCGACGGTACCGCGGGCCCGGGATCCACCGGTCGCCACCATGGTA
GCTGGGATGTTAGGGCTCAGGGAGGAAAAGCCAGCAGTGCCAGAAGCCTCGGCTTCCCCCAAACAGCGGC
GCTCCATTATCCGTGACCGGGGACCTATGTATGATGACCCCACCTTGCCTGAAGGTTGGACACGAAAGCT
CAAACAAAGGAAGTCTGGCCGATCTGCTGGAAAGTATGATGTATATTTGATCAATCCCCAGGGAAAAGCT
TTTCGCTCTAAAGTAGAATTGATTGCATACTTTGAAAAGGTGGGAGACACCTCCTTGGACCCTAATGATT
TTGACTTCACGGTAACTGGGAGAGGGAGCCCCTCCAGGAGAGAGCAGAAACCACCTGGATCCAGTGGCAG
CTCTGGGCCCAAGAAAAAGCGGAAGGTGCCTGGGAGTGTGGTGGCAGCTGCTGCAGCTGAGGCCAAAAAG
AAAGCCGTGAAGGAGTCTTCCATACGGTCTGTGCATGAGACTGTGCTCCCCATCAAGAAGCGCAAGACCC
GGGAGACGGTCGGGAGCTCCGGCAGTTCTGGAATGGTGAGCAAGGGCGAGGAGCTGTTCACCGGGGTGGT
GCCCATCCTGGTCGAGCTGGACGGCGACGTAAACGGCCACAAGTTCAGCGTGTCCGGCGAGGGCGAGGGC
GATGCCACCTACGGCAAGCTGACCCTGAAGTTCATCTGCACCACCGGCAAGCTGCCCGTGCCCTGGCCCA
CCCTCGTGACCACCCTGACCTACGGCGTGCAGTGCTTCAGCCGCTACCCCGACCACATGAAGCAGCACGA
CTTCTTCAAGTCCGCCATGCCCGAAGGCTACGTCCAGGAGCGCACCATCTTCTTCAAGGACGACGGCAAC
TACAAGACCCGCGCCGAGGTGAAGTTCGAGGGCGACACCCTGGTGAACCGCATCGAGCTGAAGGGCATCG
ACTTCAAGGAGGACGGCAACATCCTGGGGCACAAGCTGGAGTACAACTACAACAGCCACAACGTCTATAT
CATGGCCGACAAGCAGAAGAACGGCATCAAGGTGAACTTCAAGATCCGCCACAACATCGAGGACGGCAGC
GTGCAGCTCGCCGACCACTACCAGCAGAACACCCCCATCGGCGACGGCCCCGTGCTGCTGCCCGACAACC
ACTACCTGAGCACCCAGTCCGCCCTGAGCAAAGACCCCAACGAGAAGCGCGATCACATGGTCCTGCTGGA
GTTCGTGACCGCCGCCGGGATCACTCTCGGCATGGACGAGCTGTACAAGTAAAGCGGCCGC
